Addgene plasmid #242946: pLKO.1 mTagBFP2 rat PYGB shRNA
Purpose: Expresses mTagBFP2 along with an shRNA against rat Glycogen Phosphorylase-B
Depositing lab: Timothy Ryan. Depositing organization: Cornell University. Publication: Neuromodulatory control of energy reserves in dopaminergic neurons. Pulido C, Gentry MS, Ryan TA. Proc Natl Acad Sci U S A. 2025 Dec 16;122(50):e2523019122. doi: 10.1073/pnas.2523019122. Epub 2025 Dec 5. PubMed 41348744.
Backbone
  Vector backbone: pLKO.1 - TRC mTagBFP2
  Backbone size w/o insert (bp): 7073
  Total vector size (bp): 7135
  Vector type: Mammalian Expression, Lentiviral, RNAi
Growth in bacteria
  Bacterial resistance: Ampicillin, 100 μg/mL
  Growth temperature: 37°C
  Growth strain: NEB Stable
  Copy number: High Copy
Gene/Insert
  Gene/Insert name: PYGB shRNA
  gRNA/shRNA sequence: CCTGTATCCCAATGACAATTT
  Species: R. norvegicus (rat)
  Entrez Gene: Pygb (a.k.a. GLYPHOA)
  Promoter: U6
  Cloning method: Restriction Enzyme; 5′ cloning site AgeI (destroyed during cloning); 3′ cloning site EcoRI (not destroyed)
  Sequencing primers: 5′ U6
Terms and licenses: Academic/Nonprofit Terms; Industry Terms: Not Available to Industry
How to cite: pLKO.1 mTagBFP2 rat PYGB shRNA was a gift from Timothy Ryan (Addgene plasmid # 242946 ; http://n2t.net/addgene:242946 ; RRID:Addgene_242946)
