[The description below was written by a language model from this plasmid's Addgene catalogue record and pLannotate feature annotations shown in this document.]
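Description:
pLKO.1 mTagBFP2 rat PYGB shRNA is a lentiviral RNAi vector built on the pLKO.1-TRC backbone in which a blue fluorescent reporter serves as the marker. It is maintained in E. coli as a high-copy plasmid through a ColE1/pUC-type origin, with ampicillin selection provided by the β-lactamase gene. An f1 origin and remnants of lac and phage promoter elements are also present as backbone carry-over. The catalogue lists a total size of about 7.1 kb, and the sequenced record is slightly shorter at 7,116 nt.

The transfer cassette follows a third-generation, self-inactivating design. An RSV promoter fused to a truncated HIV-1 5' LTR drives production of the genomic RNA in packaging cells. The Ψ packaging signal with adjoining gag fragment, the Rev response element and the cPPT/CTS support encapsidation, nuclear export and transduction efficiency. The ΔU3 3' LTR inactivates the viral promoter after integration, and an SV40 poly(A) signal and SV40 origin lie downstream.

Two independent expression units sit between the LTRs. A human U6 RNA polymerase III promoter transcribes a short hairpin targeting rat Pygb, the brain isoform of glycogen phosphorylase. The hairpin was inserted between the AgeI and EcoRI sites, and the AgeI site was destroyed in cloning. A human PGK promoter separately drives mTagBFP2, a fast-maturing monomeric blue fluorescent protein, so that transfected or transduced cells can be identified by fluorescence.

The construct is used to knock down glycogen phosphorylase B in rat cells while marking the shRNA-expressing cells. The associated publication concerns energy reserves in dopaminergic neurons.
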