Features (pLannotate 1.2.2; 26 found; start..end, strand, type, name):
      1..104     +  rep_origin     RSF ori (fragment): Plasmids containing the RSF 1030 origin of replication can be propagated in E. coli cells that contain additional plasmids with compatible origins.
    106..198     +  CDS            lacI (fragment): lac repressor; lacI; The lac repressor binds to the lac operator to inhibit transcription in E. coli. This inhibition can be relieved by adding lactose or isopropyl-β-D-thiogalactopyranoside (IPTG).
    211..232     +  protein_bind   CAP binding site: CAP binding activates transcription in the presence of cAMP. E. coli catabolite activator protein
    247..277     +  promoter       lac promoter: promoter for the E. coli lac operon
    285..301     +  protein_bind   lac operator: The lac repressor binds to the lac operator to inhibit transcription in E. coli. This inhibition can be relieved by adding lactose or isopropyl-β-D-thiogalactopyranoside (IPTG). lac repressor encoded by lacI
    346..364     +  promoter       T3 promoter: promoter for bacteriophage T3 RNA polymerase
    392..618     +  promoter       RSV promoter: Rous sarcoma virus enhancer/promoter
    619..799     +  LTR            5' LTR (truncated): truncated 5' long terminal repeat (LTR) from HIV-1
    846..971     +  misc_feature   HIV-1 Ψ: packaging signal of human immunodeficiency virus type 1
    955..1318    +  CDS            HIV-1 gag (fragment): gag protein from human immunodeficiency virus 1; gag
   1464..1697    +  misc_feature   RRE: The Rev response element (RRE) of HIV-1 allows for Rev-dependent mRNA export from the nucleus to the cytoplasm.
   2074..2174    +  CDS            Rev (fragment): human immunodeficiency virus 1 (HIV-1) Rev protein; rev; enhances nuclear export of unspliced and incompletely spliced viral mRNAs
   2224..2464    +  promoter       U6 promoter: RNA polymerase III promoter for human U6 snRNA
   2550..2667    +  misc_feature   cPPT/CTS: central polypurine tract and central termination sequence of HIV-1
   2716..3226    +  promoter       hPGK promoter: human phosphoglycerate kinase 1 promoter
   3241..3951    +  CDS            mTagBFP2: mTagBFP2 is a basic (constitutively fluorescent) blue fluorescent protein published in 2011, derived from Entacmaea quadricolor. It is reported to be a very rapidly-maturing monomer with very low acid sensitivity.
   3953..4024    +  CDS            nef (fragment): NEF_HV1Z2 - Experimental evidence at protein level: Swiss-Prot protein existence level 1. Extracellular Nef protein targets CD4(+) T-lymphocytes for apoptosis by interacting with CXCR4 surface receptors. From Human immunodeficiency virus type 1 group M subtype D (isolate Z2/CDC-Z34) (HIV-1).
   4026..4259    +  LTR            3' LTR (ΔU3): self-inactivating 3' long terminal repeat (LTR) from HIV-1
   4331..4452    +  polyA_signal   SV40 poly(A) signal: SV40 polyadenylation signal
   4492..4627    +  rep_origin     SV40 ori: SV40 origin of replication
   4648..4666    -  promoter       T7 promoter: promoter for bacteriophage T7 RNA polymerase
   4674..4829    +  CDS            lacZα (fragment): LacZα fragment of β-galactosidase; lacZ fragment
   4834..5262    +  rep_origin     f1 ori (sequence partly withheld): f1 bacteriophage origin of replication; arrow indicates direction of (+) strand synthesis
   5315..5419    +  promoter       AmpR promoter: bla
   5420..6280    +  CDS            AmpR: β-lactamase; bla; confers resistance to ampicillin, carbenicillin, and related antibiotics
   6451..7039    +  rep_origin     ori: high-copy-number ColE1/pMB1/pBR322/pUC origin of replication
>Addgene plasmid #242946 | pLKO.1 mTagBFP2 rat PYGB shRNA | addgene full sequence | sequence record 491002 | Addgene NGS Result
CCCTGATTCTGTGGATAACCGTATTACCGCCTTTGAGTGAGCTGATACCGCTCGCCGCAGCCGAACGACC
GAGCGCAGCGAGTCAGTGAGCGAGGAAGCGGAAGAGCGCCCAATACGCAAACCGCCTCTCCCCGCGCGTT
GGCCGATTCATTAATGCAGCTGGCACGACAGGTTTCCCGACTGGAAAGCGGGCAGTGAGCGCAACGCAAT
TAATGTGAGTTAGCTCACTCATTAGGCACCCCAGGCTTTACACTTTATGCTTCCGGCTCGTATGTTGTGT
GGAATTGTGAGCGGATAACAATTTCACACAGGAAACAGCTATGACCATGATTACGCCAAGCGCGCAATTA
ACCCTCACTAAAGGGAACAAAAGCTGGAGCTGCAAGCTTAATGTAGTCTTATGCAATACTCTTGTAGTCT
TGCAACATGGTAACGATGAGTTAGCAACATGCCTTACAAGGAGAGAAAAAGCACCGTGCATGCCGATTGG
TGGAAGTAAGGTGGTACGATCGTGCCTTATTAGGAAGGCAACAGACGGGTCTGACATGGATTGGACGAAC
CACTGAATTGCCGCATTGCAGAGATATTGTATTTAAGTGCCTAGCTCGATACATAAACGGGTCTCTCTGG
TTAGACCAGATCTGAGCCTGGGAGCTCTCTGGCTAACTAGGGAACCCACTGCTTAAGCCTCAATAAAGCT
TGCCTTGAGTGCTTCAAGTAGTGTGTGCCCGTCTGTTGTGTGACTCTGGTAACTAGAGATCCCTCAGACC
CTTTTAGTCAGTGTGGAAAATCTCTAGCAGTGGCGCCCGAACAGGGACTTGAAAGCGAAAGGGAAACCAG
AGGAGCTCTCTCGACGCAGGACTCGGCTTGCTGAAGCGCGCACGGCAAGAGGCGAGGGGCGGCGACTGGT
GAGTACGCCAAAAATTTTGACTAGCGGAGGCTAGAAGGAGAGAGATGGGTGCGAGAGCGTCAGTATTAAG
CGGGGGAGAATTAGATCGCGATGGGAAAAAATTCGGTTAAGGCCAGGGGGAAAGAAAAAATATAAATTAA
AACATATAGTATGGGCAAGCAGGGAGCTAGAACGATTCGCAGTTAATCCTGGCCTGTTAGAAACATCAGA
AGGCTGTAGACAAATACTGGGACAGCTACAACCATCCCTTCAGACAGGATCAGAAGAACTTAGATCATTA
TATAATACAGTAGCAACCCTCTATTGTGTGCATCAAAGGATAGAGATAAAAGACACCAAGGAAGCTTTAG
ACAAGATAGAGGAAGAGCAAAACAAAAGTAAGACCACCGCACAGCAAGCGGCCGCTGATCTTCAGACCTG
GAGGAGGAGATATGAGGGACAATTGGAGAAGTGAATTATATAAATATAAAGTAGTAAAAATTGAACCATT
AGGAGTAGCACCCACCAAGGCAAAGAGAAGAGTGGTGCAGAGAGAAAAAAGAGCAGTGGGAATAGGAGCT
TTGTTCCTTGGGTTCTTGGGAGCAGCAGGAAGCACTATGGGCGCAGCGTCAATGACGCTGACGGTACAGG
CCAGACAATTATTGTCTGGTATAGTGCAGCAGCAGAACAATTTGCTGAGGGCTATTGAGGCGCAACAGCA
TCTGTTGCAACTCACAGTCTGGGGCATCAAGCAGCTCCAGGCAAGAATCCTGGCTGTGGAAAGATACCTA
AAGGATCAACAGCTCCTGGGGATTTGGGGTTGCTCTGGAAAACTCATTTGCACCACTGCTGTGCCTTGGA
ATGCTAGTTGGAGTAATAAATCTCTGGAACAGATTTGGAATCACACGACCTGGATGGAGTGGGACAGAGA
AATTAACAATTACACAAGCTTAATACACTCCTTAATTGAAGAATCGCAAAACCAGCAAGAAAAGAATGAA
CAAGAATTATTGGAATTAGATAAATGGGCAAGTTTGTGGAATTGGTTTAACATAACAAATTGGCTGTGGT
ATATAAAATTATTCATAATGATAGTAGGAGGCTTGGTAGGTTTAAGAATAGTTTTTGCTGTACTTTCTAT
AGTGAATAGAGTTAGGCAGGGATATTCACCATTATCGTTTCAGACCCACCTCCCAACCCCGAGGGGACCC
GACAGGCCCGAAGGAATAGAAGAAGAAGGTGGAGAGAGAGACAGAGACAGATCCATTCGATTAGTGAACG
GATCTCGACGGTATCGATCACGAGACTAGCCTCGAGCGGCCGCCCCCTTCACCGAGGGCCTATTTCCCAT
GATTCCTTCATATTTGCATATACGATACAAGGCTGTTAGAGAGATAATTGGAATTAATTTGACTGTAAAC
ACAAAGATATTAGTACAAAATACGTGACGTAGAAAGTAATAATTTCTTGGGTAGTTTGCAGTTTTAAAAT
TATGTTTTAAAATGGACTATCATATGCTTACCGTAACTTGAAAGTATTTCGATTTCTTGGCTTTATATAT
CTTGTGGAAAGGACGAAACACCGGCCTGTATCCCAATGACAATTTCTCGAGAAATTGTCATTGCTCGACC
TCGAGACAAATGGCAGTATTCATCCACAATTTTAAAAGAAAAGGGGGGATTGGGGGGTACAGTGCAGGGG
AAAGAATAGTAGACATAATAGCAACAGACATACAAACTAAAGAATTACAAAAACAAATTACAAAAATTCA
AAATTTTCGGGTTTATTACAGGGACAGCAGAGATCCACTTTGGCCGCGGCTCGAGGGGGTTGGGGTTGCG
CCTTTTCCAAGGCAGCCCTGGGTTTGCGCAGGGACGCGGCTGCTCTGGGCGTGGTTCCGGGAAACGCAGC
GGCGCCGACCCTGGGTCTCGCACATTCTTCACGTCCGTTCGCAGCGTCACCCGGATCTTCGCCGCTACCC
TTGTGGGCCCCCCGGCGACGCTTCCTGCTCCGCCCCTAAGTCGGGAAGGTTCCTTGCGGTTCGCGGCGTG
CCGGACGTGACAAACGGAAGCCGCACGTCTCACTAGTACCCTCGCAGACGGACAGCGCCAGGGAGCAATG
GCAGCGCGCCGACCGCGATGGGCTGTGGCCAATAGCGGCTGCTCAGCAGGGCGCGCCGAGAGCAGCGGCC
GGGAAGGGGCGGTGCGGGAGGCGGGGTGTGGGGCGGTAGTGTGGGCCCTGTTCCTGCCCGCGCGGTGTTC
CGCATTCTGCAAGCCTCCGGAGCGCACGTCGGCAGTCGGCTCCCTCGTTGACCGAATCACCGACCTCTCT
CCCCAGGGGGATCCGCCACCATGGTGTCTAAGGGCGAAGAGCTGATTAAGGAGAACATGCACATGAAGCT
GTACATGGAGGGCACCGTGGACAACCATCACTTCAAGTGCACATCCGAGGGCGAAGGCAAGCCCTACGAG
GGCACCCAGACCATGAGAATCAAGGTGGTCGAGGGCGGCCCTCTCCCCTTCGCCTTCGACATCCTGGCTA
CTAGCTTCCTCTACGGCAGCAAGACCTTCATCAACCACACCCAGGGCATCCCCGACTTCTTCAAGCAGTC
CTTCCCTGAGGGCTTCACATGGGAGAGAGTCACCACATACGAAGACGGGGGCGTGCTGACCGCTACCCAG
GACACCAGCCTCCAGGACGGCTGCCTCATCTACAACGTCAAGATCAGAGGGGTGAACTTCACATCCAACG
GCCCTGTGATGCAGAAGAAAACACTCGGCTGGGAGGCCTTCACCGAGACGCTGTACCCCGCTGACGGCGG
CCTGGAAGGCAGAAACGACATGGCCCTGAAGCTCGTGGGCGGGAGCCATCTGATCGCAAACGCCAAGACC
ACATATAGATCCAAGAAACCCGCTAAGAACCTCAAGATGCCTGGCGTCTACTATGTGGACTACAGACTGG
AAAGAATCAAGGAGGCCAACAACGAGACCTACGTCGAGCAGCACGAGGTGGCAGTGGCCAGATACTGCGA
CCTCCCTAGCAAACTGGGGCACAAGCTTAATTAAGGTACCTTTAAGACCAATGACTTACAAGGCAGCTGT
AGATCTTAGCCACTTTTTAAAAGAAAAGGGGGGACTGGAAGGGCTAATTCACTCCCAACGAAGACAAGAT
CTGCTTTTTGCTTGTACTGGGTCTCTCTGGTTAGACCAGATCTGAGCCTGGGAGCTCTCTGGCTAACTAG
GGAACCCACTGCTTAAGCCTCAATAAAGCTTGCCTTGAGTGCTTCAAGTAGTGTGTGCCCGTCTGTTGTG
TGACTCTGGTAACTAGAGATCCCTCAGACCCTTTTAGTCAGTGTGGAAAATCTCTAGCAGTAGTAGTTCA
TGTCATCTTATTATTCAGTATTTATAACTTGCAAAGAAATGAATATCAGAGAGTGAGAGGAACTTGTTTA
TTGCAGCTTATAATGGTTACAAATAAAGCAATAGCATCACAAATTTCACAAATAAAGCATTTTTTTCACT
GCATTCTAGTTGTGGTTTGTCCAAACTCATCAATGTATCTTATCATGTCTGGCTCTAGCTATCCCGCCCC
TAACTCCGCCCATCCCGCCCCTAACTCCGCCCAGTTCCGCCCATTCTCCGCCCCATGGCTGACTAATTTT
TTTTATTTATGCAGAGGCCGAGGCCGCCTCGGCCTCTGAGCTATTCCAGAAGTAGTGAGGAGGCTTTTTT
GGAGGCCTAGGGACGTACCCAATTCGCCCTATAGTGAGTCGTATTACGCGCGCTCACTGGCCGTCGTTTT
ACAACGTCGTGACTGGGAAAACCCTGGCGTTACCCAACTTAATCGCCTTGCAGCACATCCCCCTTTCGCC
AGCTGGCGTAATAGCGAAGAGGCCCGCACCGATCGCCCTTCCCAACAGTTGCGCAGCCTGAATGGCGAAT
GGG
[124 nt withheld, positions 4834-4957]
C
[91 nt withheld, positions 4959-5049]
A
[49 nt withheld, positions 5051-5099]
CCTTTGACGTTGGAGTCCACGTTCTTT
[37 nt withheld, positions 5127-5163]
ACCCTATCTCGGTCTATTCTTTTGATTTATAAGGGATTTTGCCGATTTCGGCCTATTGGTTAAAAAATGA
GCTGATTTAACAAAAATTTAACGCGAATTTTAACAAAATATTAACGCTTACAATTTAGGTGGCACTTTTC
GGGGAAATGTGCGCGGAACCCCTATTTGTTTATTTTTCTAAATACATTCAAATATGTATCCGCTCATGAG
ACAATAACCCTGATAAATGCTTCAATAATATTGAAAAAGGAAGAGTATGAGTATTCAACATTTCCGTGTC
GCCCTTATTCCCTTTTTTGCGGCATTTTGCCTTCCTGTTTTTGCTCACCCAGAAACGCTGGTGAAAGTAA
AAGATGCTGAAGATCAGTTGGGTGCACGAGTGGGTTACATCGAACTGGATCTCAACAGCGGTAAGATCCT
TGAGAGTTTTCGCCCCGAAGAACGTTTTCCAATGATGAGCACTTTTAAAGTTCTGCTATGTGGCGCGGTA
TTATCCCGTATTGACGCCGGGCAAGAGCAACTCGGTCGCCGCATACACTATTCTCAGAATGACTTGGTTG
AGTACTCACCAGTCACAGAAAAGCATCTTACGGATGGCATGACAGTAAGAGAATTATGCAGTGCTGCCAT
AACCATGAGTGATAACACTGCGGCCAACTTACTTCTGACAACGATCGGAGGACCGAAGGAGCTAACCGCT
TTTTTGCACAACATGGGGGATCATGTAACTCGCCTTGATCGTTGGGAACCGGAGCTGAATGAAGCCATAC
CAAACGACGAGCGTGACACCACGATGCCTGTAGCAATGGCAACAACGTTGCGCAAACTATTAACTGGCGA
ACTACTTACTCTAGCTTCCCGGCAACAATTAATAGACTGGATGGAGGCGGATAAAGTTGCAGGACCACTT
CTGCGCTCGGCCCTTCCGGCTGGCTGGTTTATTGCTGATAAATCTGGAGCCGGTGAGCGTGGGTCTCGCG
GTATCATTGCAGCACTGGGGCCAGATGGTAAGCCCTCCCGTATCGTAGTTATCTACACGACGGGGAGTCA
GGCAACTATGGATGAACGAAATAGACAGATCGCTGAGATAGGTGCCTCACTGATTAAGCATTGGTAACTG
TCAGACCAAGTTTACTCATATATACTTTAGATTGATTTAAAACTTCATTTTTAATTTAAAAGGATCTAGG
TGAAGATCCTTTTTGATAATCTCATGACCAAAATCCCTTAACGTGAGTTTTCGTTCCACTGAGCGTCAGA
CCCCGTAGAAAAGATCAAAGGATCTTCTTGAGATCCTTTTTTTCTGCGCGTAATCTGCTGCTTGCAAACA
AAAAAACCACCGCTACCAGCGGTGGTTTGTTTGCCGGATCAAGAGCTACCAACTCTTTTTCCGAAGGTAA
CTGGCTTCAGCAGAGCGCAGATACCAAATACTGTTCTTCTAGTGTAGCCGTAGTTAGGCCACCACTTCAA
GAACTCTGTAGCACCGCCTACATACCTCGCTCTGCTAATCCTGTTACCAGTGGCTGCTGCCAGTGGCGAT
AAGTCGTGTCTTACCGGGTTGGACTCAAGACGATAGTTACCGGATAAGGCGCAGCGGTCGGGCTGAACGG
GGGGTTCGTGCACACAGCCCAGCTTGGAGCGAACGACCTACACCGAACTGAGATACCTACAGCGTGAGCT
ATGAGAAAGCGCCACGCTTCCCGAAGGGAGAAAGGCGGACAGGTATCCGGTAAGCGGCAGGGTCGGAACA
GGAGAGCGCACGAGGGAGCTTCCAGGGGGAAACGCCTGGTATCTTTATAGTCCTGTCGGGTTTCGCCACC
TCTGACTTGAGCGTCGATTTTTGTGATGCTCGTCAGGGGGGCGGAGCCTATGGAAAAACGCCAGCAACGC
GGCCTTTTTACGGTTCCTGGCCTTTTGCTGGCCTTTTGCTCACATGTTCTTTCCTGCGTTATC
